Addgene plasmid #101105: pVEGFR1_TEV(C)_TCS(Q'G)_NLS-HA-dCas9(C)
Purpose: Encodes dCas9(C) (without VP64) fused to VEGFR1
Depositing lab: Tudor Fulga. Depositing organization: University of Oxford. Publication: Engineering Synthetic Signaling Pathways with Programmable dCas9-Based Chimeric Receptors. Baeumler TA, Ahmed AA, Fulga TA. Cell Rep. 2017 Sep 12;20(11):2639-2653. doi: 10.1016/j.celrep.2017.08.044. PubMed 28903044.
Backbone
  Vector backbone: pVEGFR1_TEV(C)_TCS(Q'G)_NLS-HA-dCas9(C)-VP64_T2A_MCP-P65-HSF1
  Modifications to backbone: The sequences encoding VP64 and T2A-MCP-P65-HSF1 were removed from pVEGFR1_TEV(C)_TCS(Q'G)_NLS-HA-dCas9(C)-VP64_T2A_MCP-P65-HSF1.
  Vector type: Mammalian Expression, CRISPR, Synthetic Biology
Growth in bacteria
  Bacterial resistance: Ampicillin, 100 μg/mL
  Growth temperature: 37°C
  Growth strain: DH5alpha
  Copy number: High Copy
Gene/Insert
  Gene/Insert name: VEGFR1-dCas9(C)
  Tag / fusion protein: HA
Resource information
  A portion of this plasmid was derived from a plasmid made by: pVEGFR1_TEV(C)_TCS(Q'G)_NLS-HA-dCas9(C)-VP64_T2A_MCP-P65-HSF1
Terms and licenses: Academic/Nonprofit Terms; Industry Terms: Not Available to Industry
How to cite: pVEGFR1_TEV(C)_TCS(Q'G)_NLS-HA-dCas9(C) was a gift from Tudor Fulga (Addgene plasmid # 101105 ; http://n2t.net/addgene:101105 ; RRID:Addgene_101105)
