[The description below was written by a language model from this plasmid's Addgene catalogue record and pLannotate feature annotations shown in this document.]
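Description:
pVEGFR1_TEV(C)_TCS(Q'G)_NLS-HA-dCas9(C) is a 9.2 kb mammalian expression plasmid for CRISPR-based synthetic biology, encoding one half of a split, dCas9-based chimeric receptor. It was derived from a parent plasmid of the same design by removing the sequences for the VP64 activation domain and the T2A-MCP-P65-HSF1 co-activator module, so the dCas9 fragment it encodes carries no transcriptional effector. It is maintained in E. coli at high copy through a ColE1/pUC-type origin and selected with ampicillin (β-lactamase). An f1 phage origin is also present. A single AAV2 inverted terminal repeat is annotated downstream of the expression cassette. With only one ITR detected, the record does not support treating the plasmid as an AAV packaging vector.

Expression is driven by a CMV enhancer, chicken β-actin promoter and hybrid CBA/MVM intron, and terminated by a bovine growth hormone polyadenylation signal. The open reading frame begins with a fragment of human FLT1 (VEGFR1), followed by a fragment of TEV protease, which the name indicates is the C-terminal half of a split protease. Next comes a TEV cleavage site, named as a Q'G variant, then a nuclear localisation signal (indicated by the name, not annotated), an HA epitope tag, and the C-terminal portion of catalytically inactive S. pyogenes dCas9 carrying N863A.

The architecture suggests that dCas9(C) is tethered to the receptor until a reconstituted TEV protease cuts the site and releases the NLS-HA-dCas9(C) fragment. This would presumably require a partner construct supplying the complementary TEV and dCas9 halves, which the record does not describe. Lacking VP64, the plasmid likely serves as an effector-free variant or control.
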