Features (pLannotate 1.2.2; 17 found; start..end, strand, type, name):
     12..297     +  enhancer       CMV enhancer: human cytomegalovirus immediate early enhancer; contains an 18-bp deletion relative to the standard CMV enhancer
    299..576     +  promoter       chicken β-actin promoter: No description available
    577..805     +  intron         hybrid intron: hybrid between chicken β-actin (CBA) and minute virus of mice (MMV) introns (Gray et al., 2011)
    823..3162    +  CDS            FLT1 (fragment): VGFR1_HUMAN - Also known as FLT, FRT, VEGFR1. Experimental evidence at protein level: Swiss-Prot protein existence level 1. [Isoform 7]: Has a truncated kinase domain; it increases phosphorylation of SRC at 'Tyr-418' by unknown means and promotes tumor cell invasion. From Homo sapiens (Human).
   3187..3540    +  CDS            TEV protease (fragment): tobacco etch virus protease (Kapust et al., 2001)
   3568..3587    +  CDS            TEV site (fragment): tobacco etch virus (TEV) protease recognition and cleavage site
   3628..3654    +  CDS            HA: HA (human influenza hemagglutinin) epitope tag
   3682..6180    +  CDS            dCas9(C): C-terminal portion of catalytically inactive Streptococcus pyogenes dCas9 carrying the N863A mutation (Zetsche et al., 2015)
   6256..6367    +  polyA_signal   bGH poly(A) signal: bovine growth hormone polyadenylation signal
   6472..6612    +  repeat_region  AAV2 ITR: inverted terminal repeat of adeno-associated virus serotype 2 inverted
   6617..6668    -  misc_feature   bom (fragment): basis of mobility region from pBR322
   6687..7142    +  rep_origin     f1 ori (sequence partly withheld): f1 bacteriophage origin of replication; arrow indicates direction of (+) strand synthesis
   7143..7192    -  misc_feature   bom (fragment): basis of mobility region from pBR322
   7294..7329    -  CDS            rop (fragment): Rop protein, which maintains plasmids at low copy number; rop
   7424..7528    +  promoter       AmpR promoter: bla
   7529..8389    +  CDS            AmpR: β-lactamase; bla; confers resistance to ampicillin, carbenicillin, and related antibiotics
   8560..9148    +  rep_origin     ori: high-copy-number ColE1/pMB1/pBR322/pUC origin of replication
>Addgene plasmid #101105 | pVEGFR1_TEV(C)_TCS(Q'G)_NLS-HA-dCas9(C) | depositor full sequence | sequence record 194483 | pVEGFR1_TEV(C)_TCS(Q'G)_NLS-HA-dCas9(C) sequence 9208 bps
CTAGAGGTACCCGTTACATAACTTACGGTAAATGGCCCGCCTGGCTGACCGCCCAACGACCCCCGCCCAT
TGACGTCAATAGTAACGCCAATAGGGACTTTCCATTGACGTCAATGGGTGGAGTATTTACGGTAAACTGC
CCACTTGGCAGTACATCAAGTGTATCATATGCCAAGTACGCCCCCTATTGACGTCAATGACGGTAAATGG
CCCGCCTGGCATTGTGCCCAGTACATGACCTTATGGGACTTTCCTACTTGGCAGTACATCTACGTATTAG
TCATCGCTATTACCATGGTCGAGGTGAGCCCCACGTTCTGCTTCACTCTCCCCATCTCCCCCCCCTCCCC
ACCCCCAATTTTGTATTTATTTATTTTTTAATTATTTTGTGCAGCGATGGGGGCGGGGGGGGGGGGGGGG
CGCGCGCCAGGCGGGGCGGGGCGGGGCGAGGGGCGGGGCGGGGCGAGGCGGAGAGGTGCGGCGGCAGCCA
ATCAGAGCGGCGCGCTCCGAAAGTTTCCTTTTATGGCGAGGCGGCGGCGGCGGCGGCCCTATAAAAAGCG
AAGCGCGCGGCGGGCGGGAGTCGCTGCGACGCTGCCTTCGCCCCGTGCCCCGCTCCGCCGCCGCCTCGCG
CCGCCCGCCCCGGCTCTGACTGACCGCGTTACTCCCACAGGTGAGCGGGCGGGACGGCCCTTCTCCTCCG
GGCTGTAATTAGCTGAGCAAGAGGTAAGGGTTTAAGGGATGGTTGGTTGGTGGGGTATTAATGTTTAATT
ACCTGGAGCACCTGCCTGAAATCACTTTTTTTCAGGTTGGACCGGTGCCACCATGGTCAGCTACTGGGAC
ACCGGGGTCCTGCTGTGCGCGCTGCTCAGCTGTCTGCTTCTCACAGGATCTAGTTCAGGTTCAAAATTAA
AAGATCCTGAACTGAGTTTAAAAGGCACCCAGCACATCATGCAAGCAGGCCAGACACTGCATCTCCAATG
CAGGGGGGAAGCAGCCCATAAATGGTCTTTGCCTGAAATGGTGAGTAAGGAAAGCGAAAGGCTGAGCATA
ACTAAATCTGCCTGTGGAAGAAATGGCAAACAATTCTGCAGTACTTTAACCTTGAACACAGCTCAAGCAA
ACCACACTGGCTTCTACAGCTGCAAATATCTAGCTGTACCTACTTCAAAGAAGAAGGAAACAGAATCTGC
AATCTATATATTTATTAGTGATACAGGTAGACCTTTCGTAGAGATGTACAGTGAAATCCCCGAAATTATA
CACATGACTGAAGGAAGGGAGCTCGTCATTCCCTGCCGGGTTACGTCACCTAACATCACTGTTACTTTAA
AAAAGTTTCCACTTGACACTTTGATCCCTGATGGAAAACGCATAATCTGGGACAGTAGAAAGGGCTTCAT
CATATCAAATGCAACGTACAAAGAAATAGGGCTTCTGACCTGTGAAGCAACAGTCAATGGGCATTTGTAT
AAGACAAACTATCTCACACATCGACAAACCAATACAATCATAGATGTCCAAATAAGCACACCACGCCCAG
TCAAATTACTTAGAGGCCATACTCTTGTTCTCAATTGTACTGCTACCACTCCCTTGAACACGAGAGTTCA
AATGACCTGGAGTTACCCTGATGAAAAAAATAAGAGAGCTTCCGTAAGGCGACGAATTGACCAAAGCAAT
TCCCATGCCAACATATTCTACAGTGTTCTTACTATTGACAAAATGCAGAACAAAGACAAAGGACTTTATA
CTTGTCGTGTAAGGAGTGGACCATCATTCAAATCTGTTAACACCTCAGTGCATATATATGATAAAGCATT
CATCACTGTGAAACATCGAAAACAGCAGGTGCTTGAAACCGTAGCTGGCAAGCGGTCTTACCGGCTCTCT
ATGAAAGTGAAGGCATTTCCCTCGCCGGAAGTTGTATGGTTAAAAGATGGGTTACCTGCGACTGAGAAAT
CTGCTCGCTATTTGACTCGTGGCTACTCGTTAATTATCAAGGACGTAACTGAAGAGGATGCAGGGAATTA
TACAATCTTGCTGAGCATAAAACAGTCAAATGTGTTTAAAAACCTCACTGCCACTCTAATTGTCAATGTG
AAACCCCAGATTTACGAAAAGGCTGTGTCATCGTTTCCAGACCCGGCTCTCTACCCACTGGGCAGCAGAC
AAATCCTGACTTGTACCGCATATGGTATCCCTCAACCTACAATCAAGTGGTTCTGGCACCCCTGTAACCA
TAATCATTCCGAAGCAAGGTGTGACTTTTGTTCCAATAATGAAGAGTCCTTTATCCTGGATGCTGACAGC
AACATGGGAAACAGAATTGAGAGCATCACTCAGCGCATGGCAATAATAGAAGGAAAGAATAAGATGGCTA
GCACCTTGGTTGTGGCTGACTCTAGAATTTCTGGAATCTACATTTGCATAGCTTCCAATAAAGTTGGGAC
TGTGGGAAGAAACATAAGCTTTTATATCACAGATGTGCCAAATGGGTTTCATGTTAACTTGGAAAAAATG
CCGACGGAAGGAGAGGACCTGAAACTGTCTTGCACAGTTAACAAGTTCTTATACAGAGACGTTACTTGGA
TTTTACTGCGGACAGTTAATAACAGAACAATGCACTACAGTATTAGCAAGCAAAAAATGGCCATCACTAA
GGAGCACTCCATCACTCTTAATCTTACCATCATGAATGTTTCCCTGCAAGATTCAGGCACCTATGCCTGC
AGAGCCAGGAATGTATACACAGGGGAAGAAATCCTCCAGAAGAAAGAAATTACAATCAGAGATCAGGAAG
CACCATACCTCCTGCGAAACCTCAGTGATCACACAGTGGCCATCAGCAGTTCCACCACTTTAGACTGTCA
TGCTAATGGTGTCCCCGAGCCTCAGATCACTTGGTTTAAAAACAACCACAAAATACAACAAGAGCCTGGA
ATTATTTTAGGACCAGGAAGCAGCACGCTGTTTATTGAAAGAGTCACAGAAGAGGATGAAGGTGTCTATC
ACTGCAAAGCCACCAACCAGAAGGGCTCTGTGGAAAGTTCAGCATACCTCACTGTTCAAGGAACCTCGGA
CAAGCCTAATCTGGAGCTGATCACTCTAACATGCACCTGTGTGGCTGCGACTCTCTTCTGGCTCCTATTA
ACCCTCTTTATCGGCGGTGGCTCGGGTGGTGGCTCGAAGAGCATGTCTAGCATGGTGTCAGACACTAGTT
GCACATTCCCTTCATCTGATGGCATATTCTGGAAGCATTGGATTCAAACCAAGGATGGGCAGTGTGGCAG
TCCATTAGTATCAACTAGAGATGGGTTCATTGTTGGTATACACTCAGCATCGAATTTCACCAACACAAAC
AATTATTTCACAAGCGTGCCGAAAAACTTCATGGAATTGTTGACAAATCAGGAGGCGCAGCAGTGGGTTA
GTGGTTGGCGATTAAATGCTGACTCAGTATTGTGGGGGGGCCATAAAGTTTTCATGGTGAAACCTGAAGA
GCCTTTTCAGCCAGTTAAGGAAGCGACTCAACTCATGAATCGTCGTCGCCGTCCCGGCGGTGGCTCGGAA
AACCTGTATTTTCAGGGGCCCAAGAAGAAGAGGAAGGTGGGGGGAGGCAGCACTAGTTACCCATACGACG
TACCAGATTACGCTGGAGGTTCTGGATCCGGCGGTGGCTCGAAGCCCGCCTTCCTGAGCGGCGAGCAGAA
AAAGGCCATCGTGGACCTGCTGTTCAAGACCAACCGGAAAGTGACCGTGAAGCAGCTGAAAGAGGACTAC
TTCAAGAAAATCGAGTGCTTCGACTCCGTGGAAATCTCCGGCGTGGAAGATCGGTTCAACGCCTCCCTGG
GCACATACCACGATCTGCTGAAAATTATCAAGGACAAGGACTTCCTGGACAATGAGGAAAACGAGGACAT
TCTGGAAGATATCGTGCTGACCCTGACACTGTTTGAGGACAGAGAGATGATCGAGGAACGGCTGAAAACC
TATGCCCACCTGTTCGACGACAAAGTGATGAAGCAGCTGAAGCGGCGGAGATACACCGGCTGGGGCAGGC
TGAGCCGGAAGCTGATCAACGGCATCCGGGACAAGCAGTCCGGCAAGACAATCCTGGATTTCCTGAAGTC
CGACGGCTTCGCCAACAGAAACTTCATGCAGCTGATCCACGACGACAGCCTGACCTTTAAAGAGGACATC
CAGAAAGCCCAGGTGTCCGGCCAGGGCGATAGCCTGCACGAGCACATTGCCAATCTGGCCGGCAGCCCCG
CCATTAAGAAGGGCATCCTGCAGACAGTGAAGGTGGTGGACGAGCTCGTGAAAGTGATGGGCCGGCACAA
GCCCGAGAACATCGTGATCGAAATGGCCAGAGAGAACCAGACCACCCAGAAGGGACAGAAGAACAGCCGC
GAGAGAATGAAGCGGATCGAAGAGGGCATCAAAGAGCTGGGCAGCCAGATCCTGAAAGAACACCCCGTGG
AAAACACCCAGCTGCAGAACGAGAAGCTGTACCTGTACTACCTGCAGAATGGGCGGGATATGTACGTGGA
CCAGGAACTGGACATCAACCGGCTGTCCGACTACGATGTGGACCATATCGTGCCTCAGAGCTTTCTGAAG
GACGACTCCATCGACAACAAGGTGCTGACCAGAAGCGACAAGGCCCGGGGCAAGAGCGACAACGTGCCCT
CCGAAGAGGTCGTGAAGAAGATGAAGAACTACTGGCGGCAGCTGCTGAACGCCAAGCTGATTACCCAGAG
AAAGTTCGACAATCTGACCAAGGCCGAGAGAGGCGGCCTGAGCGAACTGGATAAGGCCGGCTTCATCAAG
AGACAGCTGGTGGAAACCCGGCAGATCACAAAGCACGTGGCACAGATCCTGGACTCCCGGATGAACACTA
AGTACGACGAGAATGACAAGCTGATCCGGGAAGTGAAAGTGATCACCCTGAAGTCCAAGCTGGTGTCCGA
TTTCCGGAAGGATTTCCAGTTTTACAAAGTGCGCGAGATCAACAACTACCACCACGCCCACGACGCCTAC
CTGAACGCCGTCGTGGGAACCGCCCTGATCAAAAAGTACCCTAAGCTGGAAAGCGAGTTCGTGTACGGCG
ACTACAAGGTGTACGACGTGCGGAAGATGATCGCCAAGAGCGAGCAGGAAATCGGCAAGGCTACCGCCAA
GTACTTCTTCTACAGCAACATCATGAACTTTTTCAAGACCGAGATTACCCTGGCCAACGGCGAGATCCGG
AAGCGGCCTCTGATCGAGACAAACGGCGAAACCGGGGAGATCGTGTGGGATAAGGGCCGGGATTTTGCCA
CCGTGCGGAAAGTGCTGAGCATGCCCCAAGTGAATATCGTGAAAAAGACCGAGGTGCAGACAGGCGGCTT
CAGCAAAGAGTCTATCCTGCCCAAGAGGAACAGCGATAAGCTGATCGCCAGAAAGAAGGACTGGGACCCT
AAGAAGTACGGCGGCTTCGACAGCCCCACCGTGGCCTATTCTGTGCTGGTGGTGGCCAAAGTGGAAAAGG
GCAAGTCCAAGAAACTGAAGAGTGTGAAAGAGCTGCTGGGGATCACCATCATGGAAAGAAGCAGCTTCGA
GAAGAATCCCATCGACTTTCTGGAAGCCAAGGGCTACAAAGAAGTGAAAAAGGACCTGATCATCAAGCTG
CCTAAGTACTCCCTGTTCGAGCTGGAAAACGGCCGGAAGAGAATGCTGGCCTCTGCCGGCGAACTGCAGA
AGGGAAACGAACTGGCCCTGCCCTCCAAATATGTGAACTTCCTGTACCTGGCCAGCCACTATGAGAAGCT
GAAGGGCTCCCCCGAGGATAATGAGCAGAAACAGCTGTTTGTGGAACAGCACAAGCACTACCTGGACGAG
ATCATCGAGCAGATCAGCGAGTTCTCCAAGAGAGTGATCCTGGCCGACGCTAATCTGGACAAAGTGCTGT
CCGCCTACAACAAGCACCGGGATAAGCCCATCAGAGAGCAGGCCGAGAATATCATCCACCTGTTTACCCT
GACCAATCTGGGAGCCCCTGCCGCCTTCAAGTACTTTGACACCACCATCGACCGGAAGAGGTACACCAGC
ACCAAAGAGGTGCTGGACGCCACCCTGATCCACCAGAGCATCACCGGCCTGTACGAGACACGGATCGACC
TGTCTCAGCTGGGAGGCGACAGCCCCAAGAAGAAGAGAAAGGTGGAGGCCAGCGGAGGCAGCTAAGAATT
CCTAGAGCTCGCTGATCAGCCTCGACTGTGCCTTCTAGTTGCCAGCCATCTGTTGTTTGCCCCTCCCCCG
TGCCTTCCTTGACCCTGGAAGGTGCCACTCCCACTGTCCTTTCCTAATAAAATGAGGAAATTGCATCGCA
TTGTCTGAGTAGGTGTCATTCTATTCTGGGGGGTGGGGTGGGGCAGGACAGCAAGGGGGAGGATTGGGAA
GAGAATAGCAGGCATGCTGGGGAGCGGCCGCAGGAACCCCTAGTGATGGAGTTGGCCACTCCCTCTCTGC
GCGCTCGCTCGCTCACTGAGGCCGGGCGACCAAAGGTCGCCCGACGCCCGGGCTTTGCCCGGGCGGCCTC
AGTGAGCGAGCGAGCGCGCAGCTGCCTGCAGGGGCGCCTGATGCGGTATTTTCTCCTTACGCATCTGTGC
GGTATTTCACACCGCATA
[95 nt withheld, positions 6669-6763]
T
[46 nt withheld, positions 6765-6810]
C
[141 nt withheld, positions 6812-6952]
CCTTTGACGTTGGAGTCCACGTTCTTT
[37 nt withheld, positions 6980-7016]
ACTCTATCTCGGGCTATTCTTTTGATTTATAAGGGATTTTGCCGATTTCGGTCTATTGGTTAAAAAATGA
GCTGATTTAACAAAAATTTAACGCGAATTTTAACAAAATATTAACGTTTACAATTTTATGGTGCACTCTC
AGTACAATCTGCTCTGATGCCGCATAGTTAAGCCAGCCCCGACACCCGCCAACACCCGCTGACGCGCCCT
GACGGGCTTGTCTGCTCCCGGCATCCGCTTACAGACAAGCTGTGACCGTCTCCGGGAGCTGCATGTGTCA
GAGGTTTTCACCGTCATCACCGAAACGCGCGAGACGAAAGGGCCTCGTGATACGCCTATTTTTATAGGTT
AATGTCATGATAATAATGGTTTCTTAGACGTCAGGTGGCACTTTTCGGGGAAATGTGCGCGGAACCCCTA
TTTGTTTATTTTTCTAAATACATTCAAATATGTATCCGCTCATGAGACAATAACCCTGATAAATGCTTCA
ATAATATTGAAAAAGGAAGAGTATGAGTATTCAACATTTCCGTGTCGCCCTTATTCCCTTTTTTGCGGCA
TTTTGCCTTCCTGTTTTTGCTCACCCAGAAACGCTGGTGAAAGTAAAAGATGCTGAAGATCAGTTGGGTG
CACGAGTGGGTTACATCGAACTGGATCTCAACAGCGGTAAGATCCTTGAGAGTTTTCGCCCCGAAGAACG
TTTTCCAATGATGAGCACTTTTAAAGTTCTGCTATGTGGCGCGGTATTATCCCGTATTGACGCCGGGCAA
GAGCAACTCGGTCGCCGCATACACTATTCTCAGAATGACTTGGTTGAGTACTCACCAGTCACAGAAAAGC
ATCTTACGGATGGCATGACAGTAAGAGAATTATGCAGTGCTGCCATAACCATGAGTGATAACACTGCGGC
CAACTTACTTCTGACAACGATCGGAGGACCGAAGGAGCTAACCGCTTTTTTGCACAACATGGGGGATCAT
GTAACTCGCCTTGATCGTTGGGAACCGGAGCTGAATGAAGCCATACCAAACGACGAGCGTGACACCACGA
TGCCTGTAGCAATGGCAACAACGTTGCGCAAACTATTAACTGGCGAACTACTTACTCTAGCTTCCCGGCA
ACAATTAATAGACTGGATGGAGGCGGATAAAGTTGCAGGACCACTTCTGCGCTCGGCCCTTCCGGCTGGC
TGGTTTATTGCTGATAAATCTGGAGCCGGTGAGCGTGGAAGCCGCGGTATCATTGCAGCACTGGGGCCAG
ATGGTAAGCCCTCCCGTATCGTAGTTATCTACACGACGGGGAGTCAGGCAACTATGGATGAACGAAATAG
ACAGATCGCTGAGATAGGTGCCTCACTGATTAAGCATTGGTAACTGTCAGACCAAGTTTACTCATATATA
CTTTAGATTGATTTAAAACTTCATTTTTAATTTAAAAGGATCTAGGTGAAGATCCTTTTTGATAATCTCA
TGACCAAAATCCCTTAACGTGAGTTTTCGTTCCACTGAGCGTCAGACCCCGTAGAAAAGATCAAAGGATC
TTCTTGAGATCCTTTTTTTCTGCGCGTAATCTGCTGCTTGCAAACAAAAAAACCACCGCTACCAGCGGTG
GTTTGTTTGCCGGATCAAGAGCTACCAACTCTTTTTCCGAAGGTAACTGGCTTCAGCAGAGCGCAGATAC
CAAATACTGTTCTTCTAGTGTAGCCGTAGTTAGGCCACCACTTCAAGAACTCTGTAGCACCGCCTACATA
CCTCGCTCTGCTAATCCTGTTACCAGTGGCTGCTGCCAGTGGCGATAAGTCGTGTCTTACCGGGTTGGAC
TCAAGACGATAGTTACCGGATAAGGCGCAGCGGTCGGGCTGAACGGGGGGTTCGTGCACACAGCCCAGCT
TGGAGCGAACGACCTACACCGAACTGAGATACCTACAGCGTGAGCTATGAGAAAGCGCCACGCTTCCCGA
AGGGAGAAAGGCGGACAGGTATCCGGTAAGCGGCAGGGTCGGAACAGGAGAGCGCACGAGGGAGCTTCCA
GGGGGAAACGCCTGGTATCTTTATAGTCCTGTCGGGTTTCGCCACCTCTGACTTGAGCGTCGATTTTTGT
GATGCTCGTCAGGGGGGCGGAGCCTATGGAAAAACGCCAGCAACGCGGCCTTTTTACGGTTCCTGGCCTT
TTGCTGGCCTTTTGCTCACATG
