>Addgene plasmid #101105 | pVEGFR1_TEV(C)_TCS(Q'G)_NLS-HA-dCas9(C) | addgene partial sequence | sequence record 194482 | Addgene Partial NGS Result
CGCTGCCTTCGCCCCGTGCCCCGCTCCGCCGCCGCCTCGCGCCGCCCGCCCCGGCTCTGACTGACCGCGT
TACTCCCACAGGTGAGCGGGCGGGACGGCCCTTCTCCTCCGGGCTGTAATTAGCTGAGCAAGAGGTAAGG
GTTTAAGGGATGGTTGGTTGGTGGGGTATTAATGTTTAATTACCTGGAGCACCTGCCTGAAATCACTTTT
TTTCAGGTTGGACCGGTGCCACCATGGTCAGCTACTGGGACACCGGGGTCCTGCTGTGCGCGCTGCTCAG
CTGTCTGCTTCTCACAGGATCTAGTTCAGGTTCAAAATTAAAAGATCCTGAACTGAGTTTAAAAGGCACC
CAGCACATCATGCAAGCAGGCCAGACACTGCATCTCCAATGCAGGGGGGAAGCAGCCCATAAATGGTCTT
TGCCTGAAATGGTGAGTAAGGAAAGCGAAAGGCTGAGCATAACTAAATCTGCCTGTGGAAGAAATGGCAA
ACAATTCTGCAGTACTTTAACCTTGAACACAGCTCAAGCAAACCACACTGGCTTCTACAGCTGCAAATAT
CTAGCTGTACCTACTTCAAAGAAGAAGGAAACAGAATCTGCAATCTATATATTTATTAGTGATACAGGTA
GACCTTTCGTAGAGATGTACAGTGAAATCCCCGAAATTATACACATGACTGAAGGAAGGGAGCTCGTCAT
TCCCTGCCGGGTTACGTCACCTAACATCACTGTTACTTTAAAAAAGTTTCCACTTGACACTTTGATCCCT
GATGGAAAACGCATAATCTGGGACAGTAGAAAGGGCTTCATCATATCAAATGCAACGTACAAAGAAATAG
GGCTTCTGACCTGTGAAGCAACAGTCAATGGGCATTTGTATAAGACAAACTATCTCACACATCGACAAAC
CAATACAATCATAGATGTCCAAATAAGCACACCACGCCCAGTCAAATTACTTAGAGGCCATACTCTTGTT
CTCAATTGTACTGCTACCACTCCCTTGAACACGAGAGTTCAAATGACCTGGAGTTACCCTGATGAAAAAA
ATAAGAGAGCTTCCGTAAGGCGACGAATTGACCAAAGCAATTCCCATGCCAACATATTCTACAGTGTTCT
TACTATTGACAAAATGCAGAACAAAGACAAAGGACTTTATACTTGTCGTGTAAGGAGTGGACCATCATTC
AAATCTGTTAACACCTCAGTGCATATATATGATAAAGCATTCATCACTGTGAAACATCGAAAACAGCAGG
TGCTTGAAACCGTAGCTGGCAAGCGGTCTTACCGGCTCTCTATGAAAGTGAAGGCATTTCCCTCGCCGGA
AGTTGTATGGTTAAAAGATGGGTTACCTGCGACTGAGAAATCTGCTCGCTATTTGACTCGTGGCTACTCG
TTAATTATCAAGGACGTAACTGAAGAGGATGCAGGGAATTATACAATCTTGCTGAGCATAAAACAGTCAA
ATGTGTTTAAAAACCTCACTGCCACTCTAATTGTCAATGTGAAACCCCAGATTTACGAAAAGGCTGTGTC
ATCGTTTCCAGACCCGGCTCTCTACCCACTGGGCAGCAGACAAATCCTGACTTGTACCGCATATGGTATC
CCTCAACCTACAATCAAGTGGTTCTGGCACCCCTGTAACCATAATCATTCCGAAGCAAGGTGTGACTTTT
GTTCCAATAATGAAGAGTCCTTTATCCTGGATGCTGACAGCAACATGGGAAACAGAATTGAGAGCATCAC
TCAGCGCATGGCAATAATAGAAGGAAAGAATAAGATGGCTAGCACCTTGGTTGTGGCTGACTCTAGAATT
TCTGGAATCTACATTTGCATAGCTTCCAATAAAGTTGGGACTGTGGGAAGAAACATAAGCTTTTATATCA
CAGATGTGCCAAATGGGTTTCATGTTAACTTGGAAAAAATGCCGACGGAAGGAGAGGACCTGAAACTGTC
TTGCACAGTTAACAAGTTCTTATACAGAGACGTTACTTGGATTTTACTGCGGACAGTTAATAACAGAACA
ATGCACTACAGTATTAGCAAGCAAAAAATGGCCATCACTAAGGAGCACTCCATCACTCTTAATCTTACCA
TCATGAATGTTTCCCTGCAAGATTCAGGCACCTATGCCTGCAGAGCCAGGAATGTATACACAGGGGAAGA
AATCCTCCAGAAGAAAGAAATTACAATCAGAGATCAGGAAGCACCATACCTCCTGCGAAACCTCAGTGAT
CACACAGTGGCCATCAGCAGTTCCACCACTTTAGACTGTCATGCTAATGGTGTCCCCGAGCCTCAGATCA
CTTGGTTTAAAAACAACCACAAAATACAACAAGAGCCTGGAATTATTTTAGGACCAGGAAGCAGCACGCT
GTTTATTGAAAGAGTCACAGAAGAGGATGAAGGTGTCTATCACTGCAAAGCCACCAACCAGAAGGGCTCT
GTGGAAAGTTCAGCATACCTCACTGTTCAAGGAACCTCGGACAAGCCTAATCTGGAGCTGATCACTCTAA
CATGCACCTGTGTGGCTGCGACTCTCTTCTGGCTCCTATTAACCCTCTTTATCGGCGGTGGCTCGGGTGG
TGGCTCGAAGAGCATGTCTAGCATGGTGTCAGACACTAGTTGCACATTCCCTTCATCTGATGGCATATTC
TGGAAGCATTGGATTCAAACCAAGGATGGGCAGTGTGGCAGTCCATTAGTATCAACTAGAGATGGGTTCA
TTGTTGGTATACACTCAGCATCGAATTTCACCAACACAAACAATTATTTCACAAGCGTGCCGAAAAACTT
CATGGAATTGTTGACAAATCAGGAGGCGCAGCAGTGGGTTAGTGGTTGGCGATTAAATGCTGACTCAGTA
TTGTGGGGGGGCCATAAAGTTTTCATGGTGAAACCTGAAGAGCCTTTTCAGCCAGTTAAGGAAGCGACTC
AACTCATGAATCGTCGTCGCCGTCCCGGCGGTGGCTCGGAAAACCTGTATTTTCAGGGGCCCAAGAAGAA
GAGGAAGGTGGGGGGAGGCAGCACTAGTTACCCATACGACGTACCAGATTACGCTGGAGGTTCTGGATCC
GGCGGTGGCTCGAAGCCCGCCTTCCTGAGCGGCGAGCAGAAAAAGGCCATCGTGGACCTGCTGTTCAAGA
CCAACCGGAAAGTGACCGTGAAGCAGCTGAAAGAGGACTACTTCAAGAAAATCGAGTGCTTCGACTCCGT
GGAAATCTCCGGCGTGGAAGATCGGTTCAACGCCTCCCTGGGCACATACCACGATCTGCTGAAAATTATC
AAGGACAAGGACTTCCTGGACAATGAGGAAAACGAGGACATTCTGGAAGATATCGTGCTGACCCTGACAC
TGTTTGAGGACAGAGAGATGATCGAGGAACGGCTGAAAACCTATGCCCACCTGTTCGACGACAAAGTGAT
GAAGCAGCTGAAGCGGCGGAGATACACCGGCTGGGGCAGGCTGAGCCGGAAGCTGATCAACGGCATCCGG
GACAAGCAGTCCGGCAAGACAATCCTGGATTTCCTGAAGTCCGACGGCTTCGCCAACAGAAACTTCATGC
AGCTGATCCACGACGACAGCCTGACCTTTAAAGAGGACATCCAGAAAGCCCAGGTGTCCGGCCAGGGCGA
TAGCCTGCACGAGCACATTGCCAATCTGGCCGGCAGCCCCGCCATTAAGAAGGGCATCCTGCAGACAGTG
AAGGTGGTGGACGAGCTCGTGAAAGTGATGGGCCGGCACAAGCCCGAGAACATCGTGATCGAAATGGCCA
GAGAGAACCAGACCACCCAGAAGGGACAGAAGAACAGCCGCGAGAGAATGAAGCGGATCGAAGAGGGCAT
CAAAGAGCTGGGCAGCCAGATCCTGAAAGAACACCCCGTGGAAAACACCCAGCTGCAGAACGAGAAGCTG
TACCTGTACTACCTGCAGAATGGGCGGGATATGTACGTGGACCAGGAACTGGACATCAACCGGCTGTCCG
ACTACGATGTGGACCATATCGTGCCTCAGAGCTTTCTGAAGGACGACTCCATCGACAACAAGGTGCTGAC
CAGAAGCGACAAGGCCCGGGGCAAGAGCGACAACGTGCCCTCCGAAGAGGTCGTGAAGAAGATGAAGAAC
TACTGGCGGCAGCTGCTGAACGCCAAGCTGATTACCCAGAGAAAGTTCGACAATCTGACCAAGGCCGAGA
GAGGCGGCCTGAGCGAACTGGATAAGGCCGGCTTCATCAAGAGACAGCTGGTGGAAACCCGGCAGATCAC
AAAGCACGTGGCACAGATCCTGGACTCCCGGATGAACACTAAGTACGACGAGAATGACAAGCTGATCCGG
GAAGTGAAAGTGATCACCCTGAAGTCCAAGCTGGTGTCCGATTTCCGGAAGGATTTCCAGTTTTACAAAG
TGCGCGAGATCAACAACTACCACCACGCCCACGACGCCTACCTGAACGCCGTCGTGGGAACCGCCCTGAT
CAAAAAGTACCCTAAGCTGGAAAGCGAGTTCGTGTACGGCGACTACAAGGTGTACGACGTGCGGAAGATG
ATCGCCAAGAGCGAGCAGGAAATCGGCAAGGCTACCGCCAAGTACTTCTTCTACAGCAACATCATGAACT
TTTTCAAGACCGAGATTACCCTGGCCAACGGCGAGATCCGGAAGCGGCCTCTGATCGAGACAAACGGCGA
AACCGGGGAGATCGTGTGGGATAAGGGCCGGGATTTTGCCACCGTGCGGAAAGTGCTGAGCATGCCCCAA
GTGAATATCGTGAAAAAGACCGAGGTGCAGACAGGCGGCTTCAGCAAAGAGTCTATCCTGCCCAAGAGGA
ACAGCGATAAGCTGATCGCCAGAAAGAAGGACTGGGACCCTAAGAAGTACGGCGGCTTCGACAGCCCCAC
CGTGGCCTATTCTGTGCTGGTGGTGGCCAAAGTGGAAAAGGGCAAGTCCAAGAAACTGAAGAGTGTGAAA
GAGCTGCTGGGGATCACCATCATGGAAAGAAGCAGCTTCGAGAAGAATCCCATCGACTTTCTGGAAGCCA
AGGGCTACAAAGAAGTGAAAAAGGACCTGATCATCAAGCTGCCTAAGTACTCCCTGTTCGAGCTGGAAAA
CGGCCGGAAGAGAATGCTGGCCTCTGCCGGCGAACTGCAGAAGGGAAACGAACTGGCCCTGCCCTCCAAA
TATGTGAACTTCCTGTACCTGGCCAGCCACTATGAGAAGCTGAAGGGCTCCCCCGAGGATAATGAGCAGA
AACAGCTGTTTGTGGAACAGCACAAGCACTACCTGGACGAGATCATCGAGCAGATCAGCGAGTTCTCCAA
GAGAGTGATCCTGGCCGACGCTAATCTGGACAAAGTGCTGTCCGCCTACAACAAGCACCGGGATAAGCCC
ATCAGAGAGCAGGCCGAGAATATCATCCACCTGTTTACCCTGACCAATCTGGGAGCCCCTGCCGCCTTCA
AGTACTTTGACACCACCATCGACCGGAAGAGGTACACCAGCACCAAAGAGGTGCTGGACGCCACCCTGAT
CCACCAGAGCATCACCGGCCTGTACGAGACACGGATCGACCTGTCTCAGCTGGGAGGCGACAGCCCCAAG
AAGAAGAGAAAGGTGGAGGCCAGCGGAGGCAGCTAAGAATTCCTAGAGCTCGCTGATCAGCCTCGACTGT
GCCTTCTAGTTGCCAGCCATCTGTTGTTTGCCCCTCCCCCGTGCCTTCCTTGACCCTGGAAGGTGCCACT
CCCACTGTCCTTTCCTAATAAAATGAGGAAATTGCATCGCATTGTCTGAGTAGGTGTCATTCTATTCTGG
GGGGTGGGGTGGGGCAGGACAGCAAGGGGGAGGATTGGGAAGAGAATAGCAGGCATGCTGGGGAGCGGCC
GCAGGAACCCCTAGTGATGGAGTTGGCCACTCCCTCTCTGCGCGCTCGCTCGCTCACTGAGGCCGGGCGA
CCAAAGGTCGCCCGACGCCCGGGCTTTGCCCGGGCGGCCTCAGTGAGCGAGCGAGCGCGCAGCTGCCTGC
AGGGGCGCCTGATGCGGTATTTTCTCCTTACGCATCTGTGCGGTATTTCACACCGCATA
[95 nt withheld, positions 6080-6174]
T
[46 nt withheld, positions 6176-6221]
C
[141 nt withheld, positions 6223-6363]
CCTTTGACGTTGGAGTCCACGTTCTTT
[37 nt withheld, positions 6391-6427]
ACTCTATCTCGGGCTATTCTTTTGATTTATAAGGGATTTTGCCGATTTCGGTCTATTGGTTAAAAAATGA
GCTGATTTAACAAAAATTTAACGCGAATTTTAACAAAATATTAACGTTTACAATTTTATGGTGCACTCTC
AGTACAATCTGCTCTGATGCCGCATAGTTAAGCCAGCCCCGACACCCGCCAACACCCGCTGACGCGCCCT
GACGGGCTTGTCTGCTCCCGGCATCCGCTTACAGACAAGCTGTGACCGTCTCCGGGAGCTGCATGTGTCA
GAGGTTTTCACCGTCATCACCGAAACGCGCGAGACGAAAGGGCCTCGTGATACGCCTATTTTTATAGGTT
AATGTCATGATAATAATGGTTTCTTAGACGTCAGGTGGCACTTTTCGGGGAAATGTGCGCGGAACCCCTA
TTTGTTTATTTTTCTAAATACATTCAAATATGTATCCGCTCATGAGACAATAACCCTGATAAATGCTTCA
ATAATATTGAAAAAGGAAGAGTATGAGTATTCAACATTTCCGTGTCGCCCTTATTCCCTTTTTTGCGGCA
TTTTGCCTTCCTGTTTTTGCTCACCCAGAAACGCTGGTGAAAGTAAAAGATGCTGAAGATCAGTTGGGTG
CACGAGTGGGTTACATCGAACTGGATCTCAACAGCGGTAAGATCCTTGAGAGTTTTCGCCCCGAAGAACG
TTTTCCAATGATGAGCACTTTTAAAGTTCTGCTATGTGGCGCGGTATTATCCCGTATTGACGCCGGGCAA
GAGCAACTCGGTCGCCGCATACACTATTCTCAGAATGACTTGGTTGAGTACTCACCAGTCACAGAAAAGC
ATCTTACGGATGGCATGACAGTAAGAGAATTATGCAGTGCTGCCATAACCATGAGTGATAACACTGCGGC
CAACTTACTTCTGACAACGATCGGAGGACCGAAGGAGCTAACCGCTTTTTTGCACAACATGGGGGATCAT
GTAACTCGCCTTGATCGTTGGGAACCGGAGCTGAATGAAGCCATACCAAACGACGAGCGTGACACCACGA
TGCCTGTAGCAATGGCAACAACGTTGCGCAAACTATTAACTGGCGAACTACTTACTCTAGCTTCCCGGCA
ACAATTAATAGACTGGATGGAGGCGGATAAAGTTGCAGGACCACTTCTGCGCTCGGCCCTTCCGGCTGGC
TGGTTTATTGCTGATAAATCTGGAGCCGGTGAGCGTGGAAGCCGCGGTATCATTGCAGCACTGGGGCCAG
ATGGTAAGCCCTCCCGTATCGTAGTTATCTACACGACGGGGAGTCAGGCAACTATGGATGAACGAAATAG
ACAGATCGCTGAGATAGGTGCCTCACTGATTAAGCATTGGTAACTGTCAGACCAAGTTTACTCATATATA
CTTTAGATTGATTTAAAACTTCATTTTTAATTTAAAAGGATCTAGGTGAAGATCCTTTTTGATAATCTCA
TGACCAAAATCCCTTAACGTGAGTTTTCGTTCCACTGAGCGTCAGACCCCGTAGAAAAGATCAAAGGATC
TTCTTGAGATCCTTTTTTTCTGCGCGTAATCTGCTGCTTGCAAACAAAAAAACCACCGCTACCAGCGGTG
GTTTGTTTGCCGGATCAAGAGCTACCAACTCTTTTTCCGAAGGTAACTGGCTTCAGCAGAGCGCAGATAC
CAAATACTGTTCTTCTAGTGTAGCCGTAGTTAGGCCACCACTTCAAGAACTCTGTAGCACCGCCTACATA
CCTCGCTCTGCTAATCCTGTTACCAGTGGCTGCTGCCAGTGGCGATAAGTCGTGTCTTACCGGGTTGGAC
TCAAGACGATAGTTACCGGATAAGGCGCAGCGGTCGGGCTGAACGGGGGGTTCGTGCACACAGCCCAGCT
TGGAGCGAACGACCTACACCGAACTGAGATACCTACAGCGTGAGCTATGAGAAAGCGCCACGCTTCCCGA
AGGGAGAAAGGCGGACAGGTATCCGGTAAGCGGCAGGGTCGGAACAGGAGAGCGCACGAGGGAGCTTCCA
GGGGGAAACGCCTGGTATCTTTATAGTCCTGTCGGGTTTCGCCACCTCTGACTTGAGCGTCGATTTTTGT
GATGCTCGTCAGGGGGGCGGAGCCTATGGAAAAACGCCAGCAACGCGGCCTTTTTACGGTTCCTGGCCTT
TTGCTGGCCTTTTGCTCACATGCTAGAGGTACCCGTTACATAACTTACGGTAAATGGCCCGCCTGGCTGA
CCGCCCAACGACCCCCGCCCATTGACGTCAATAGTAACGCCAATAGGGACTTTCCATTGACGTCAATGGG
TGGAGTATTTACGGTAAACTGCCCACTTGGCAGTACATCAAGTGTATCATATGCCAAGTACGCCCCCTAT
TGACGTCAATGACGGTAAATGGCCCGCCTGGCATTGTGCCCAGTACATGACCTTATGGGACTTTCCTACT
TGGCAGTACATCTACGTATTAGTCATCGCTATTACCATGGTCGAGGTGAGCCCCACGTTCTGCTTCACTC
TCCCCATCTCCCCCCCCTCCCCACCCCCAATTTTGTATTTATTTATTTTTTAATTATTTTGTGCAGCGAT
GGGGGCGGGGGGGGGG
